>Addgene plasmid #144664 | TFORF3188 | addgene full sequence | sequence record 350024 | Addgene NGS Result
GGCTCCGGTGCCCGTCAGTGGGCAGAGCGCACATCGCCCACAGTCCCCGAGAAGTTGGGGGGAGGGGTCG
GCAATTGAACCGGTGCCTAGAGAAGGTGGCGCGGGGTAAACTGGGAAAGTGATGTCGTGTACTGGCTCCG
CCTTTTTCCCGAGGGTGGGGGAGAACCGTATATAAGTGCAGTAGTCGCCGTGAACGTTCTTTTTCGCAAC
GGGTTTGCCGCCAGAACACAGGTAAGTGCCGTGTGTGGTTCCCGCGGGCCTGGCCTCTTTACGGGTTATG
GCCCTTGCGTGCCTTGAATTACTTCCACCTGGCTGCAGTACGTGATTCTTGATCCCGAGCTTCGGGTTGG
AAGTGGGTGGGAGAGTTCGAGGCCTTGCGCTTAAGGAGCCCCTTCGCCTCGTGCTTGAGTTGAGGCCTGG
CCTGGGCGCTGGGGCCGCCGCGTGCGAATCTGGTGGCACCTTCGCGCCTGTCTCGCTGCTTTCGATAAGT
CTCTAGCCATTTAAAATTTTTGATGACCTGCTGCGACGCTTTTTTTCTGGCAAGATAGTCTTGTAAATGC
GGGCCAAGATCTGCACACTGGTATTTCGGTTTTTGGGGCCGCGGGCGGCGACGGGGCCCGTGCGTCCCAG
CGCACATGTTCGGCGAGGCGGGGCCTGCGAGCGCGGCCACCGAGAATCGGACGGGGGTAGTCTCAAGCTG
GCCGGCCTGCTCTGGTGCCTGGCCTCGCGCCGCCGTGTATCGCCCCGCCCTGGGCGGCAAGGCTGGCCCG
GTCGGCACCAGTTGCGTGAGCGGAAAGATGGCCGCTTCCCGGCCCTGCTGCAGGGAGCTCAAAATGGAGG
ACGCGGCGCTCGGGAGAGCGGGCGGGTGAGTCACCCACACAAAGGAAAAGGGCCTTTCCGTCCTCAGCCG
TCGCTTCATGTGACTCCACGGAGTACCGGGCGCCGTCCAGGCACCTCGATTAGTTCTCGAGCTTTTGGAG
TACGTCGTCTTTAGGTTGGGGGGAGGGGTTTTATGCGATGGAGTTTCCCCACACTGAGTGGGTGGAGACT
GAAGTTAGGCCAGCTTGGCACTTGATGTAATTCTCCTTGGAATTTGCCCTTTTTGAGTTTGGATCTTGGT
TCATTCTCAAGCCTCAGACAGTGGTTCAAAGTTTTTTTCTTCCATTTCAGGTGTCGTGAGGCTAGCATCG
ATTGATCAACAAGTTTGTACAAAAAAGTTGGCATGAATTCCAGCTTGACCGCCCAGAGGCGCGGCAGTGA
CGCCGAGTTGGGACCCTGGGTGATGGCTGCGAGGTCCAAGGACGCGGCGCCGTCCCAACGCGACGGACTT
TTGCCCGTGAAAGTGGAGGAAGACTCACCCGGAAGTTGGGAGCCCAACTATCCCGCGGCTTCGCCGGACC
CCGAAACTTCTCGACTGCACTTTAGGCAGCTGCGTTACCAGGAGGTGGCTGGACCGGAAGAGGCGCTGAG
CCGGCTCCGAGAACTCTGTCGTCGGTGGCTGAGACCCGAGCTGCTCTCCAAGGAGCAGATCCTGGAGCTG
CTGGTGCTGGAGCAGTTCCTCACCATCCTGCCCGAGGAGCTTCAAGCCTGGGTGCGAGAGCACTGCCCAG
AGAGCGGGGAGGAGGCGGTGGCCGTGGTGCGGGCTCTGCAGCGAGCGCTCGATGGAACCTCATCCCAGGG
GATGGTGACTTTCGAGGACACGGCTGTGTCTCTAACCTGGGAGGAGTGGGAGCGCCTGGACCCAGCACGG
AGGGACTTCTGCAGAGAGAGTGCGCAGAAGGATTCCGGGAGCACAGTTCCGCCGAGTTTGGAAAGCAGAG
TGGAGAACAAAGAGTTGATTCCAATGCAACAAATTTTAGAAGAAGCGGAGCCACAGGGGCAACTACAAGA
AGCGTTCCAGGGGAAGCGCCCCCTGTTTTCTAAGTGTGGCAGTACCCATGAGGACAGGGTGGAAAAGCAG
TCCGGAGACCCCTTGCCCCTGAAACTTGAAAATTCTCCTGAAGCAGAAGGACTCAACAGCATCTCAGATG
TCAATAAGAATGGTTCCATAGAAGGGGAAGACTCTAAAAATAATGAATTGCAGAACAGTGCCAGGTGTTC
CAACCTTGTTCTATGTCAGCACATCCCGAAAGCAGAGAGGCCCACTGACAGTGAGGAACACGGGAACAAG
TGCAAGCAAAGTTTCCACATGGTGACGTGGCACGTGCTGAAACCTCACAAGTCTGACAGTGGAGACAGTT
TCCATCATTCCAGCCTTTTTGAGACCCAGAGGCAGCTCCATGAAGAAAGACCTTATAAATGTGGTAACTG
TGGGAAGAGTTTCAAACAACGCTCTGACCTCTTTAGACACCAGAGAATCCACACAGGTGAGAAACCCTAT
GGCTGCCAAGAATGTGGGAAAAGCTTCAGCCAGAGTGCTGCCCTGACCAAGCACCAGAGGACACACACAG
GCGAGAAGCCGTACACCTGTCTGAAATGTGGGGAGCGCTTCAGGCAGAATTCACACCTAAATCGTCATCA
AAGTACCCACAGTAGAGACAAACATTTTAAATGTGAGGAATGCGGGGAAACCTGTCATATTTCCAACCTT
TTTAGACATCAGAGACTACATAAAGGGGAAAGACCCTATAAGTGTGAAGAATGCGAGAAGAGCTTCAAAC
AGCGCTCTGACCTCTTTAAACACCACAGAATCCACACTGGGGAGAAGCCCTATGGATGTTCCGTCTGTGG
GAAACGCTTCAATCAGAGTGCAACCCTCATTAAACACCAGAGAATTCACACTGGGGAAAAGCCTTACAAA
TGTCTTGAATGTGGGGAAAGATTTAGACAAAGTACACACCTTATCCGACACCAAAGAATTCATCAAAATA
AAGTGCTGTCGGCTGGGCGTGGTGGCTCACGCCTATACCCAACTTTCTTGTACAAAGTGGTTGATATCGG
TAAGCCTATCCCTAACCCTCTCCTCGGTCTCGATTCTACGTAGTAATGAACTAGTCCGTAACTTGAAAGT
ATTTCGATTTCTTGGCTTTATATATCTTGTGGAAAGGACGACGCGGCATGGCAAGAGTTCATATGACGCG
TTAAGTCGACAATCAACCTCTGGATTACAAAATTTGTGAAAGATTGACTGGTATTCTTAACTATGTTGCT
CCTTTTACGCTATGTGGATACGCTGCTTTAATGCCTTTGTATCATGCTATTGCTTCCCGTATGGCTTTCA
TTTTCTCCTCCTTGTATAAATCCTGGTTGCTGTCTCTTTATGAGGAGTTGTGGCCCGTTGTCAGGCAACG
TGGCGTGGTGTGCACTGTGTTTGCTGACGCAACCCCCACTGGTTGGGGCATTGCCACCACCTGTCAGCTC
CTTTCCGGGACTTTCGCTTTCCCCCTCCCTATTGCCACGGCGGAACTCATCGCCGCCTGCCTTGCCCGCT
GCTGGACAGGGGCTCGGCTGTTGGGCACTGACAATTCCGTGGTGTTGTCGGGGAAATCATCGTCCTTTCC
TTGGCTGCTCGCCTGTGTTGCCACCTGGATTCTGCGCGGGACGTCCTTCTGCTACGTCCCTTCGGCCCTC
AATCCAGCGGACCTTCCTTCCCGCGGCCTGCTGCCGGCTCTGCGGCCTCTTCCGCGTCTTCGCCTTCGCC
CTCAGACGAGTCGGATCTCCCTTTGGGCCGCCTCCCCGCGTCGACTTTAAGACCAATGACTTACAAGGCA
GCTGTAGATCTTAGCCACTTTTTAAAAGAAAAGGGGGGACTGGAAGGGCTAATTCACTCCCAACGAAGAC
AAGATCTGCTTTTTGCTTGTACTGGGTCTCTCTGGTTAGACCAGATCTGAGCCTGGGAGCTCTCTGGCTA
ACTAGGGAACCCACTGCTTAAGCCTCAATAAAGCTTGCCTTGAGTGCTTCAAGTAGTGTGTGCCCGTCTG
TTGTGTGACTCTGGTAACTAGAGATCCCTCAGACCCTTTTAGTCAGTGTGGAAAATCTCTAGCAGTACGT
ATAGTAGTTCATGTCATCTTATTATTCAGTATTTATAACTTGCAAAGAAATGAATATCAGAGAGTGAGAG
GAACTTGTTTATTGCAGCTTATAATGGTTACAAATAAAGCAATAGCATCACAAATTTCACAAATAAAGCA
TTTTTTTCACTGCATTCTAGTTGTGGTTTGTCCAAACTCATCAATGTATCTTATCATGTCTGGCTCTAGC
TATCCCGCCCCTAACTCCGCCCATCCCGCCCCTAACTCCGCCCAGTTCCGCCCATTCTCCGCCCCATGGC
TGACTAATTTTTTTTATTTATGCAGAGGCCGAGGCCGCCTCGGCCTCTGAGCTATTCCAGAAGTAGTGAG
GAGGCTTTTTTGGAGGCCTAGGGACGTACCCAATTCGCCCTATAGTGAGTCGTATTACGCGCGCTCACTG
GCCGTCGTTTTACAACGTCGTGACTGGGAAAACCCTGGCGTTACCCAACTTAATCGCCTTGCAGCACATC
CCCCTTTCGCCAGCTGGCGTAATAGCGAAGAGGCCCGCACCGATCGCCCTTCCCAACAGTTGCGCAGCCT
GAATGGCGAATGGG
[124 nt withheld, positions 4565-4688]
C
[91 nt withheld, positions 4690-4780]
A
[49 nt withheld, positions 4782-4830]
CCTTTGACGTTGGAGTCCACGTTCTTT
[37 nt withheld, positions 4858-4894]
ACCCTATCTCGGTCTATTCTTTTGATTTATAAGGGATTTTGCCGATTTCGGCCTATTGGTTAAAAAATGA
GCTGATTTAACAAAAATTTAACGCGAATTTTAACAAAATATTAACGCTTACAATTTAGGTGGCACTTTTC
GGGGAAATGTGCGCGGAACCCCTATTTGTTTATTTTTCTAAATACATTCAAATATGTATCCGCTCATGAG
ACAATAACCCTGATAAATGCTTCAATAATATTGAAAAAGGAAGAGTATGAGTATTCAACATTTCCGTGTC
GCCCTTATTCCCTTTTTTGCGGCATTTTGCCTTCCTGTTTTTGCTCACCCAGAAACGCTGGTGAAAGTAA
AAGATGCTGAAGATCAGTTGGGTGCACGAGTGGGTTACATCGAACTGGATCTCAACAGCGGTAAGATCCT
TGAGAGTTTTCGCCCCGAAGAACGTTTTCCAATGATGAGCACTTTTAAAGTTCTGCTATGTGGCGCGGTA
TTATCCCGTATTGACGCCGGGCAAGAGCAACTCGGTCGCCGCATACACTATTCTCAGAATGACTTGGTTG
AGTACTCACCAGTCACAGAAAAGCATCTTACGGATGGCATGACAGTAAGAGAATTATGCAGTGCTGCCAT
AACCATGAGTGATAACACTGCGGCCAACTTACTTCTGACAACGATCGGAGGACCGAAGGAGCTAACCGCT
TTTTTGCACAACATGGGGGATCATGTAACTCGCCTTGATCGTTGGGAACCGGAGCTGAATGAAGCCATAC
CAAACGACGAGCGTGACACCACGATGCCTGTAGCAATGGCAACAACGTTGCGCAAACTATTAACTGGCGA
ACTACTTACTCTAGCTTCCCGGCAACAATTAATAGACTGGATGGAGGCGGATAAAGTTGCAGGACCACTT
CTGCGCTCGGCCCTTCCGGCTGGCTGGTTTATTGCTGATAAATCTGGAGCCGGTGAGCGTGGGTCTCGCG
GTATCATTGCAGCACTGGGGCCAGATGGTAAGCCCTCCCGTATCGTAGTTATCTACACGACGGGGAGTCA
GGCAACTATGGATGAACGAAATAGACAGATCGCTGAGATAGGTGCCTCACTGATTAAGCATTGGTAACTG
TCAGACCAAGTTTACTCATATATACTTTAGATTGATTTAAAACTTCATTTTTAATTTAAAAGGATCTAGG
TGAAGATCCTTTTTGATAATCTCATGACCAAAATCCCTTAACGTGAGTTTTCGTTCCACTGAGCGTCAGA
CCCCGTAGAAAAGATCAAAGGATCTTCTTGAGATCCTTTTTTTCTGCGCGTAATCTGCTGCTTGCAAACA
AAAAAACCACCGCTACCAGCGGTGGTTTGTTTGCCGGATCAAGAGCTACCAACTCTTTTTCCGAAGGTAA
CTGGCTTCAGCAGAGCGCAGATACCAAATACTGTTCTTCTAGTGTAGCCGTAGTTAGGCCACCACTTCAA
GAACTCTGTAGCACCGCCTACATACCTCGCTCTGCTAATCCTGTTACCAGTGGCTGCTGCCAGTGGCGAT
AAGTCGTGTCTTACCGGGTTGGACTCAAGACGATAGTTACCGGATAAGGCGCAGCGGTCGGGCTGAACGG
GGGGTTCGTGCACACAGCCCAGCTTGGAGCGAACGACCTACACCGAACTGAGATACCTACAGCGTGAGCT
ATGAGAAAGCGCCACGCTTCCCGAAGGGAGAAAGGCGGACAGGTATCCGGTAAGCGGCAGGGTCGGAACA
GGAGAGCGCACGAGGGAGCTTCCAGGGGGAAACGCCTGGTATCTTTATAGTCCTGTCGGGTTTCGCCACC
TCTGACTTGAGCGTCGATTTTTGTGATGCTCGTCAGGGGGGCGGAGCCTATGGAAAAACGCCAGCAACGC
GGCCTTTTTACGGTTCCTGGCCTTTTGCTGGCCTTTTGCTCACATGTTCTTTCCTGCGTTATCCCCTGAT
TCTGTGGATAACCGTATTACCGCCTTTGAGTGAGCTGATACCGCTCGCCGCAGCCGAACGACCGAGCGCA
GCGAGTCAGTGAGCGAGGAAGCGGAAGAGCGCCCAATACGCAAACCGCCTCTCCCCGCGCGTTGGCCGAT
TCATTAATGCAGCTGGCACGACAGGTTTCCCGACTGGAAAGCGGGCAGTGAGCGCAACGCAATTAATGTG
AGTTAGCTCACTCATTAGGCACCCCAGGCTTTACACTTTATGCTTCCGGCTCGTATGTTGTGTGGAATTG
TGAGCGGATAACAATTTCACACAGGAAACAGCTATGACCATGATTACGCCAAGCGCGCAATTAACCCTCA
CTAAAGGGAACAAAAGCTGGAGCTGCAAGCTTAATGTAGTCTTATGCAATACTCTTGTAGTCTTGCAACA
TGGTAACGATGAGTTAGCAACATGCCTTACAAGGAGAGAAAAAGCACCGTGCATGCCGATTGGTGGAAGT
AAGGTGGTACGATCGTGCCTTATTAGGAAGGCAACAGACGGGTCTGACATGGATTGGACGAACCACTGAA
TTGCCGCATTGCAGAGATATTGTATTTAAGTGCCTAGCTCGATACATAAACGGGTCTCTCTGGTTAGACC
AGATCTGAGCCTGGGAGCTCTCTGGCTAACTAGGGAACCCACTGCTTAAGCCTCAATAAAGCTTGCCTTG
AGTGCTTCAAGTAGTGTGTGCCCGTCTGTTGTGTGACTCTGGTAACTAGAGATCCCTCAGACCCTTTTAG
TCAGTGTGGAAAATCTCTAGCAGTGGCGCCCGAACAGGGACTTGAAAGCGAAAGGGAAACCAGAGGAGCT
CTCTCGACGCAGGACTCGGCTTGCTGAAGCGCGCACGGCAAGAGGCGAGGGGCGGCGACTGGTGAGTACG
CCAAAAATTTTGACTAGCGGAGGCTAGAAGGAGAGAGATGGGTGCGAGAGCGTCAGTATTAAGCGGGGGA
GAATTAGATCGCGATGGGAAAAAATTCGGTTAAGGCCAGGGGGAAAGAAAAAATATAAATTAAAACATAT
AGTATGGGCAAGCAGGGAGCTAGAACGATTCGCAGTTAATCCTGGCCTGTTAGAAACATCAGAAGGCTGT
AGACAAATACTGGGACAGCTACAACCATCCCTTCAGACAGGATCAGAAGAACTTAGATCATTATATAATA
CAGTAGCAACCCTCTATTGTGTGCATCAAAGGATAGAGATAAAAGACACCAAGGAAGCTTTAGACAAGAT
AGAGGAAGAGCAAAACAAAAGTAAGACCACCGCACAGCAAGCGGCCGCTGATCTTCAGACCTGGAGGAGG
AGATATGAGGGACAATTGGAGAAGTGAATTATATAAATATAAAGTAGTAAAAATTGAACCATTAGGAGTA
GCACCCACCAAGGCAAAGAGAAGAGTGGTGCAGAGAGAAAAAAGAGCAGTGGGAATAGGAGCTTTGTTCC
TTGGGTTCTTGGGAGCAGCAGGAAGCACTATGGGCGCAGCGTCAATGACGCTGACGGTACAGGCCAGACA
ATTATTGTCTGGTATAGTGCAGCAGCAGAACAATTTGCTGAGGGCTATTGAGGCGCAACAGCATCTGTTG
CAACTCACAGTCTGGGGCATCAAGCAGCTCCAGGCAAGAATCCTGGCTGTGGAAAGATACCTAAAGGATC
AACAGCTCCTGGGGATTTGGGGTTGCTCTGGAAAACTCATTTGCACCACTGCTGTGCCTTGGAATGCTAG
TTGGAGTAATAAATCTCTGGAACAGATTTGGAATCACACGACCTGGATGGAGTGGGACAGAGAAATTAAC
AATTACACAAGCTTAATACACTCCTTAATTGAAGAATCGCAAAACCAGCAAGAAAAGAATGAACAAGAAT
TATTGGAATTAGATAAATGGGCAAGTTTGTGGAATTGGTTTAACATAACAAATTGGCTGTGGTATATAAA
ATTATTCATAATGATAGTAGGAGGCTTGGTAGGTTTAAGAATAGTTTTTGCTGTACTTTCTATAGTGAAT
AGAGTTAGGCAGGGATATTCACCATTATCGTTTCAGACCCACCTCCCAACCCCGAGGGGACCCATGCATT
GCATCTCAATTAGTCAGCAACCAGGTGTGGAAAGTCCCCAGGCTCCCCAGCAGGCAGAAGTATGCAAAGC
ATGCGTCTCAATTAGTCAGCAACCATAGTCCCGCCCCTAACTCCGCCCATCCCGCCCCTAACTCCGCCCA
GTTCCGCCCATTCTCCGCCCCATGGCTGACTAATTTTTTTTATTTATGCAGAGGCCGAGGCCGCCTCGGC
CTCTGAGCTATTCCAGAAGTAGTGAGGAGGCTTTTTTGGAGGCCTAGGCTTTTGCAAAAAGCTTTCTAGA
GGTACCACCGGAGCTTACCATGACCGAGTACAAGCCCACGGTGCGCCTCGCCACCCGCGACGACGTCCCC
AGGGCCGTACGCACCCTCGCCGCCGCGTTCGCCGACTACCCCGCCACGCGCCACACCGTCGATCCGGACC
GCCACATCGAGCGGGTCACCGAGCTGCAAGAACTCTTCCTCACGCGCGTCGGGCTCGACATCGGCAAGGT
GTGGGTCGCGGACGACGGCGCCGCCGTGGCGGTCTGGACCACGCCGGAGAGCGTCGAAGCGGGGGCGGTG
TTCGCCGAGATCGGCCCGCGCATGGCCGAGTTGAGCGGTTCCCGGCTGGCCGCGCAGCAACAGATGGAAG
GCCTCCTGGCGCCGCACCGGCCCAAGGAGCCCGCGTGGTTCCTGGCCACCGTCGGCGTCTCGCCCGACCA
CCAGGGCAAGGGTCTGGGCAGCGCCGTCGTGCTCCCCGGAGTGGAGGCGGCCGAGCGCGCCGGGGTGCCC
GCCTTCCTGGAGACCTCCGCGCCCCGCAACCTCCCCTTCTACGAGCGGCTCGGCTTCACCGTCACCGCCG
ACGTCGAGGTGCCCGAAGGACCGCGCACCTGGTGCATGACCCGCAAGCCCGGTGCCAGTTAACGAATTCT
AGATCTTGAGACAAATGGCAGTATTCATCCACAATTTTAAAAGAAAAGGGGGGATTGGGGGGTACAGTGC
AGGGGAAAGAATAGTAGACATAATAGCAACAGACATACAAACTAAAGAATTACAAAAACAAATTACAAAA
ATTCAAAATTTTCGGGTTTATTACAGGGACAGCAGAGATCCACTTTGGCGCCGGCTCGAGGCCTGCAGGT
GCAAAGATGGATAAAGTTTTAAACAGAGAGGAATCTTTGCAGCTAATGGACCTTCTAGGTCTTGAAAGGA
GTGGGAATT
Features (pLannotate 1.2.2; 34 found; start..end, strand, type, name):
      1..1179    +  promoter       EF-1α promoter: strong constitutive promoter for human elongation factor EF-1α
   1200..1217    +  protein_bind   attB1 (fragment): mutant version of attB; core recombination site for the Gateway® BP reaction BP Clonase™
   1223..2905    +  CDS            ZNF394: ZN394_HUMAN - Also known as ZKSCAN14. Experimental evidence at protein level: Swiss-Prot protein existence level 1. May be involved in transcriptional regulation. From Homo sapiens (Human).
   2907..2931    -  protein_bind   attB2: mutant version of attB; recombination site for the Gateway® BP reaction BP Clonase™
   2939..2980    +  CDS            V5 tag: epitope tag from simian virus 5
   2996..3049    +  promoter       U6 promoter (fragment): RNA polymerase III promoter for human U6 snRNA
   3091..3679    +  misc_feature   WPRE: woodchuck hepatitis virus posttranscriptional regulatory element
   3730..3749    +  misc_feature   cPPT/CTS (fragment): central polypurine tract and central termination sequence of HIV-1
   3751..3984    +  LTR            3' LTR (ΔU3): self-inactivating 3' long terminal repeat (LTR) from HIV-1
   4062..4183    +  polyA_signal   SV40 poly(A) signal: SV40 polyadenylation signal
   4223..4358    +  rep_origin     SV40 ori: SV40 origin of replication
   4379..4397    -  promoter       T7 promoter: promoter for bacteriophage T7 RNA polymerase
   4405..4560    +  CDS            lacZα (fragment): LacZα fragment of β-galactosidase; lacZ fragment
   4565..4993    +  rep_origin     f1 ori (sequence partly withheld): f1 bacteriophage origin of replication; arrow indicates direction of (+) strand synthesis
   5046..5150    +  promoter       AmpR promoter: bla
   5151..6011    +  CDS            AmpR: β-lactamase; bla; confers resistance to ampicillin, carbenicillin, and related antibiotics
   6182..6770    +  rep_origin     ori: high-copy-number ColE1/pMB1/pBR322/pUC origin of replication
   6953..7045    +  CDS            lacI (fragment): lac repressor; lacI; The lac repressor binds to the lac operator to inhibit transcription in E. coli. This inhibition can be relieved by adding lactose or isopropyl-β-D-thiogalactopyranoside (IPTG).
   7058..7079    +  protein_bind   CAP binding site: CAP binding activates transcription in the presence of cAMP. E. coli catabolite activator protein
   7094..7124    +  promoter       lac promoter: promoter for the E. coli lac operon
   7132..7148    +  protein_bind   lac operator: The lac repressor binds to the lac operator to inhibit transcription in E. coli. This inhibition can be relieved by adding lactose or isopropyl-β-D-thiogalactopyranoside (IPTG). lac repressor encoded by lacI
   7193..7211    +  promoter       T3 promoter: promoter for bacteriophage T3 RNA polymerase
   7239..7465    +  promoter       RSV promoter: Rous sarcoma virus enhancer/promoter
   7466..7646    +  LTR            5' LTR (truncated): truncated 5' long terminal repeat (LTR) from HIV-1
   7693..7818    +  misc_feature   HIV-1 Ψ: packaging signal of human immunodeficiency virus type 1
   7802..8165    +  CDS            HIV-1 gag (fragment): gag protein from human immunodeficiency virus 1; gag
   8311..8544    +  misc_feature   RRE: The Rev response element (RRE) of HIV-1 allows for Rev-dependent mRNA export from the nucleus to the cytoplasm.
   8921..8947    +  CDS            Rev (fragment): human immunodeficiency virus 1 (HIV-1) Rev protein; rev; enhances nuclear export of unspliced and incompletely spliced viral mRNAs
   8954..8977    +  promoter       SV40 promoter (fragment): SV40 early promoter
   8978..9049    +  promoter       SV40 promoter (fragment): SV40 enhancer and early promoter
   9073..9208    +  rep_origin     SV40 ori: SV40 origin of replication
   9254..9850    +  CDS            PuroR (fragment): puromycin N-acetyltransferase; pac from Streptomyces; confers resistance to puromycin
   9899..10016   +  misc_feature   cPPT/CTS: central polypurine tract and central termination sequence of HIV-1
  10081..10147   +  CDS            small t antigen (fragment): SV40 (simian virus 40) small t antigen
