[The description below was written by a language model from this plasmid's Addgene catalogue record and pLannotate feature annotations shown in this document.]
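Description:
TFORF3188 is a third-generation-style, self-inactivating lentiviral expression plasmid built on the pLX_TRC317 backbone and carrying the human zinc-finger transcription factor ZNF394 (also called ZKSCAN14). It belongs to a barcoded transcription factor ORF collection in which each clone carries a unique 24-bp barcode, so that the overexpressed factor can be identified by sequencing in pooled screens. The feature table does not annotate the barcode itself. In bacteria the plasmid replicates from a high-copy ColE1/pUC-type origin and is selected with ampicillin through the β-lactamase gene. An f1 origin and remnants of lac and phage-promoter sequences from the cloning backbone are also present. The depositor notes that the plasmid can recombine, a common issue with LTR-containing vectors.

The viral genome is transcribed from an RSV promoter fused to a truncated HIV-1 5' LTR, followed by the Ψ packaging signal, a gag fragment and the RRE, and it ends in a ΔU3 3' LTR with a downstream SV40 polyadenylation signal. Within this region, an SV40 early promoter drives a puromycin N-acetyltransferase gene for selecting transduced mammalian cells, followed by the cPPT/CTS element that aids nuclear import. The EF-1α promoter then drives constitutive expression of the ZNF394 ORF, which was inserted by Gateway recombination and is flanked by attB1 and attB2 sites. The ORF is followed by a C-terminal V5 epitope tag for detection. A WPRE downstream enhances transcript stability and expression. A short U6 promoter fragment annotated between the tag and the WPRE appears to be a partial match rather than a functional unit. The construct is used to produce lentivirus for stable ZNF394 overexpression, alone or in pooled differentiation and cell-fate screens.
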