Addgene plasmid #144664: TFORF3188
Purpose: Lentiviral vector for overexpressing transcription factor ORFs with unique 24-bp barcodes. Barcodes facilitate identification of transcription factors in pooled screens.
Depositing lab: Feng Zhang. Depositing organization: Broad Institute. Publication: A transcription factor atlas of directed differentiation. Joung J, Ma S, Tay T, Geiger-Schuller KR, Kirchgatterer PC, Verdine VK, Guo B, Arias-Garcia MA, Allen WE, Singh A, Kuksenko O, Abudayyeh OO, Gootenberg JS, Fu Z, Macrae RK, Buenrostro JD, Regev A, Zhang F. Cell. 2023 Jan 5;186(1):209-229.e26. doi: 10.1016/j.cell.2022.11.026. PubMed 36608654.
Backbone
  Vector backbone: pLX_TRC317
  Backbone manufacturer: Broad Institute Genetic Perturbation Platform
  Backbone size w/o insert (bp): 8264
  Vector type: Mammalian Expression, Lentiviral
  Selectable markers: Puromycin
Growth in bacteria
  Bacterial resistance: Ampicillin, 100 μg/mL
  Growth temperature: 37°C
  Growth strain: NEB Stable
  Copy number: High Copy
Gene/Insert
  Gene/Insert name: ZNF394
  Species: H. sapiens (human)
  Insert size (bp): 1889
  Entrez Gene: ZNF394 (a.k.a. FLJ12298, ZKSCAN14)
  Promoter: EF1a
  Tag / fusion protein: V5 (C terminal on insert)
  Cloning method: Gateway Cloning
  Sequencing primers: 5′ GGGTGGAGACTGAAGTTAGGCCAG; 3′ CACATAGCGTAAAAGGAGCAACATAG
Resource information
  A portion of this plasmid was derived from a plasmid made by: Broad Institute Genetic Perturbation Platform
Terms and licenses: Academic/Nonprofit Terms; Industry Terms: Not Available to Industry
Depositor comments: NM_032164.3 Please test multiple small colonies in case of plasmid recombination. To make this collection available in a timely manner, a portion of this collection was not fully sequenced by Addgene. If an Addgene verified full plasmid sequence is not available, please contact us prior to placing an order to request the full sequence.
How to cite: TFORF3188 was a gift from Feng Zhang (Addgene plasmid # 144664 ; http://n2t.net/addgene:144664 ; RRID:Addgene_144664)
