>Addgene plasmid #144664 | TFORF3188 | depositor partial sequence | sequence record 286107 | Insert
ATCGATTGATCAACAAGTTTGTACAAAAAAGTTGGCATGAATTCCAGCTTGACCGCCCAGAGGCGCGGCA
GTGACGCCGAGTTGGGACCCTGGGTGATGGCTGCGAGGTCCAAGGACGCGGCGCCGTCCCAACGCGACGG
ACTTTTGCCCGTGAAAGTGGAGGAAGACTCACCCGGAAGTTGGGAGCCCAACTATCCCGCGGCTTCGCCG
GACCCCGAAACTTCTCGACTGCACTTTAGGCAGCTGCGTTACCAGGAGGTGGCTGGACCGGAAGAGGCGC
TGAGCCGGCTCCGAGAACTCTGTCGTCGGTGGCTGAGACCCGAGCTGCTCTCCAAGGAGCAGATCCTGGA
GCTGCTGGTGCTGGAGCAGTTCCTCACCATCCTGCCCGAGGAGCTTCAAGCCTGGGTGCGAGAGCACTGC
CCAGAGAGCGGGGAGGAGGCGGTGGCCGTGGTGCGGGCTCTGCAGCGAGCGCTCGATGGAACCTCATCCC
AGGGGATGGTGACTTTCGAGGACACGGCTGTGTCTCTAACCTGGGAGGAGTGGGAGCGCCTGGACCCAGC
ACGGAGGGACTTCTGCAGAGAGAGTGCGCAGAAGGATTCCGGGAGCACAGTTCCGCCGAGTTTGGAAAGC
AGAGTGGAGAACAAAGAGTTGATTCCAATGCAACAAATTTTAGAAGAAGCGGAGCCACAGGGGCAACTAC
AAGAAGCGTTCCAGGGGAAGCGCCCCCTGTTTTCTAAGTGTGGCAGTACCCATGAGGACAGGGTGGAAAA
GCAGTCCGGAGACCCCTTGCCCCTGAAACTTGAAAATTCTCCTGAAGCAGAAGGACTCAACAGCATCTCA
GATGTCAATAAGAATGGTTCCATAGAAGGGGAAGACTCTAAAAATAATGAATTGCAGAACAGTGCCAGGT
GTTCCAACCTTGTTCTATGTCAGCACATCCCGAAAGCAGAGAGGCCCACTGACAGTGAGGAACACGGGAA
CAAGTGCAAGCAAAGTTTCCACATGGTGACGTGGCACGTGCTGAAACCTCACAAGTCTGACAGTGGAGAC
AGTTTCCATCATTCCAGCCTTTTTGAGACCCAGAGGCAGCTCCATGAAGAAAGACCTTATAAATGTGGTA
ACTGTGGGAAGAGTTTCAAACAACGCTCTGACCTCTTTAGACACCAGAGAATCCACACAGGTGAGAAACC
CTATGGCTGCCAAGAATGTGGGAAAAGCTTCAGCCAGAGTGCTGCCCTGACCAAGCACCAGAGGACACAC
ACAGGCGAGAAGCCGTACACCTGTCTGAAATGTGGGGAGCGCTTCAGGCAGAATTCACACCTAAATCGTC
ATCAAAGTACCCACAGTAGAGACAAACATTTTAAATGTGAGGAATGCGGGGAAACCTGTCATATTTCCAA
CCTTTTTAGACATCAGAGACTACATAAAGGGGAAAGACCCTATAAGTGTGAAGAATGCGAGAAGAGCTTC
AAACAGCGCTCTGACCTCTTTAAACACCACAGAATCCACACTGGGGAGAAGCCCTATGGATGTTCCGTCT
GTGGGAAACGCTTCAATCAGAGTGCAACCCTCATTAAACACCAGAGAATTCACACTGGGGAAAAGCCTTA
CAAATGTCTTGAATGTGGGGAAAGATTTAGACAAAGTACACACCTTATCCGACACCAAAGAATTCATCAA
AATAAAGTGCTGTCGGCTGGGCGTGGTGGCTCACGCCTATACCCAACTTTCTTGTACAAAGTGGTTGATA
TCGGTAAGCCTATCCCTAACCCTCTCCTCGGTCTCGATTCTACGTAGTAATGAACTAGTCCGTAACTTGA
AAGTATTTCGATTTCTTGGCTTTATATATCTTGTGGAAAGGACGACGCGGCATGGCAAGAGTTCATATG
