>Addgene plasmid #144664 | TFORF3188 | depositor partial sequence | sequence record 286108 | Barcode
CGCGGCATGGCAAGAGTTCATATG
